Addgene plasmid #195133: MDM4_CRISPRi_gRNA_2
Purpose: gRNA from the Weissman CRISPRi library targeting MDM4, cloned into a third generation gRNA backbone with mCherry
Depositing lab: Jason Sheltzer. Depositing organization: Cold Spring Harbor Laboratory. Publication: Oncogene-like addiction to aneuploidy in human cancers. Girish V, Lakhani AA, Thompson SL, Scaduto CM, Brown LM, Hagenson RA, Sausville EL, Mendelson BE, Kandikuppa PK, Lukow DA, Yuan ML, Stevens EC, Lee SN, Schukken KM, Akalu SM, Vasudevan A, Zou C, Salovska B, Li W, Smith JC, Taylor AM, Martienssen RA, Liu Y, Sun R, Sheltzer JM. Science. 2023 Jul 6:eadg4521. doi: 10.1126/science.adg4521. PubMed 37410869.
Backbone
  Vector backbone: LRCherry2.1
  Vector type: Mammalian Expression
  Selectable markers: mCherry
Growth in bacteria
  Bacterial resistance: Ampicillin, 100 μg/mL
  Growth temperature: 37°C
  Growth strain: NEB Stable
  Copy number: High Copy
Gene/Insert
  Gene/Insert name: MDM4 CRISPRi gRNA 2
  gRNA/shRNA sequence: CAAAATGCTGCCGAGGCCCT
  Species: H. sapiens (human)
  Entrez Gene: MDM4 (a.k.a. BMFS6, HDMX, MDMX, MRP1)
  Cloning method: Restriction Enzyme; 5′ cloning site Unknown (unknown if destroyed)
Terms and licenses: Academic/Nonprofit Terms; Industry Terms: Not Available to Industry
Depositor comments: Please visit https://doi.org/10.1101/2023.01.09.523344 for bioRxiv preprint.
How to cite: MDM4_CRISPRi_gRNA_2 was a gift from Jason Sheltzer (Addgene plasmid # 195133 ; http://n2t.net/addgene:195133 ; RRID:Addgene_195133)
