[The description below was written by a language model from this plasmid's Addgene catalogue record and pLannotate feature annotations shown in this document.]
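Description:
MDM4_CRISPRi_gRNA_2 is a 7,450 nt guide RNA expression plasmid built on the LRCherry2.1 backbone. It carries a single guide, taken from a published CRISPRi library, that targets human MDM4 (also known as MDMX/HDMX). The catalogue lists it as a mammalian expression vector, but the feature table shows the architecture of a third-generation, self-inactivating HIV-1 lentiviral transfer vector. An RSV promoter fused to a truncated 5' LTR drives Tat-independent production of the genomic RNA. This is followed by the Ψ packaging signal with a gag fragment, the Rev response element, a cPPT/CTS element and a ΔU3 3' LTR, with an SV40 poly(A) signal downstream. In bacteria the plasmid is maintained by a high-copy ColE1/pUC-type origin and selected with ampicillin through the bla gene. Remnants of a cloning-vector backbone are also annotated, including the f1 ori, an SV40 ori, lac elements and T7/T3 promoters.

Two expression units lie between the LTRs. A human U6 RNA polymerase III promoter transcribes the MDM4-targeting spacer joined to a Streptococcus pyogenes Cas9 guide scaffold, which the annotation picks up as a tracrRNA fragment. Downstream, an EF-1α core promoter drives mammalian codon-optimized mCherry, followed by a WPRE to enhance transcript expression. mCherry is the only mammalian marker and there is no drug resistance cassette, so cells carrying the guide are identified or sorted by red fluorescence. The plasmid encodes no Cas9 or dCas9, so a CRISPRi effector such as a dCas9 repressor fusion has to be supplied separately in the target cells. It is intended for transcriptional knockdown of MDM4 in human cells, and it was deposited in connection with a study of aneuploidy dependence in human cancers.
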