Features (pLannotate 1.2.2; 27 found; start..end, strand, type, name):
      6..232     +  promoter       RSV promoter: Rous sarcoma virus enhancer/promoter
    233..413     +  LTR            5' LTR (truncated): truncated 5' long terminal repeat (LTR) from HIV-1
    460..585     +  misc_feature   HIV-1 Ψ: packaging signal of human immunodeficiency virus type 1
    569..932     +  CDS            HIV-1 gag (fragment): gag protein from human immunodeficiency virus 1; gag
   1078..1311    +  misc_feature   RRE: The Rev response element (RRE) of HIV-1 allows for Rev-dependent mRNA export from the nucleus to the cytoplasm.
   1688..1714    +  CDS            Rev (fragment): human immunodeficiency virus 1 (HIV-1) Rev protein; rev; enhances nuclear export of unspliced and incompletely spliced viral mRNAs
   1718..1958    +  promoter       U6 promoter: RNA polymerase III promoter for human U6 snRNA
   2006..2049    +  misc_RNA       tracrRNA (fragment): trans-activating CRISPR RNA for the Streptococcus pyogenes CRISPR/Cas9 system
   2132..2249    +  misc_feature   cPPT/CTS: central polypurine tract and central termination sequence of HIV-1
   2318..2529    +  promoter       EF-1α core promoter: core promoter for human elongation factor EF-1α
   2582..3292    +  CDS            mCherry: monomeric derivative of DsRed fluorescent protein (Shaner et al., 2004) mammalian codon-optimized
   3308..3896    +  misc_feature   WPRE: woodchuck hepatitis virus posttranscriptional regulatory element
   3947..3966    +  misc_feature   cPPT/CTS (fragment): central polypurine tract and central termination sequence of HIV-1
   3968..4201    +  LTR            3' LTR (ΔU3): self-inactivating 3' long terminal repeat (LTR) from HIV-1
   4279..4400    +  polyA_signal   SV40 poly(A) signal: SV40 polyadenylation signal
   4440..4575    +  rep_origin     SV40 ori: SV40 origin of replication
   4596..4614    -  promoter       T7 promoter: promoter for bacteriophage T7 RNA polymerase
   4622..4777    +  CDS            lacZα (fragment): LacZα fragment of β-galactosidase; lacZ fragment
   4782..5210    +  rep_origin     f1 ori (sequence partly withheld): f1 bacteriophage origin of replication; arrow indicates direction of (+) strand synthesis
   5263..5367    +  promoter       AmpR promoter: bla
   5368..6228    +  CDS            AmpR: β-lactamase; bla; confers resistance to ampicillin, carbenicillin, and related antibiotics
   6399..6987    +  rep_origin     ori: high-copy-number ColE1/pMB1/pBR322/pUC origin of replication
   7170..7262    +  CDS            lacI (fragment): lac repressor; lacI; The lac repressor binds to the lac operator to inhibit transcription in E. coli. This inhibition can be relieved by adding lactose or isopropyl-β-D-thiogalactopyranoside (IPTG).
   7275..7296    +  protein_bind   CAP binding site: CAP binding activates transcription in the presence of cAMP. E. coli catabolite activator protein
   7311..7341    +  promoter       lac promoter: promoter for the E. coli lac operon
   7349..7365    +  protein_bind   lac operator: The lac repressor binds to the lac operator to inhibit transcription in E. coli. This inhibition can be relieved by adding lactose or isopropyl-β-D-thiogalactopyranoside (IPTG). lac repressor encoded by lacI
   7410..7428    +  promoter       T3 promoter: promoter for bacteriophage T3 RNA polymerase
>Addgene plasmid #195133 | MDM4_CRISPRi_gRNA_2 | addgene full sequence | sequence record 383961 | Addgene NGS Result
CTTAATGTAGTCTTATGCAATACTCTTGTAGTCTTGCAACATGGTAACGATGAGTTAGCAACATGCCTTA
CAAGGAGAGAAAAAGCACCGTGCATGCCGATTGGTGGAAGTAAGGTGGTACGATCGTGCCTTATTAGGAA
GGCAACAGACGGGTCTGACATGGATTGGACGAACCACTGAATTGCCGCATTGCAGAGATATTGTATTTAA
GTGCCTAGCTCGATACATAAACGGGTCTCTCTGGTTAGACCAGATCTGAGCCTGGGAGCTCTCTGGCTAA
CTAGGGAACCCACTGCTTAAGCCTCAATAAAGCTTGCCTTGAGTGCTTCAAGTAGTGTGTGCCCGTCTGT
TGTGTGACTCTGGTAACTAGAGATCCCTCAGACCCTTTTAGTCAGTGTGGAAAATCTCTAGCAGTGGCGC
CCGAACAGGGACTTGAAAGCGAAAGGGAAACCAGAGGAGCTCTCTCGACGCAGGACTCGGCTTGCTGAAG
CGCGCACGGCAAGAGGCGAGGGGCGGCGACTGGTGAGTACGCCAAAAATTTTGACTAGCGGAGGCTAGAA
GGAGAGAGATGGGTGCGAGAGCGTCAGTATTAAGCGGGGGAGAATTAGATCGCGATGGGAAAAAATTCGG
TTAAGGCCAGGGGGAAAGAAAAAATATAAATTAAAACATATAGTATGGGCAAGCAGGGAGCTAGAACGAT
TCGCAGTTAATCCTGGCCTGTTAGAAACATCAGAAGGCTGTAGACAAATACTGGGACAGCTACAACCATC
CCTTCAGACAGGATCAGAAGAACTTAGATCATTATATAATACAGTAGCAACCCTCTATTGTGTGCATCAA
AGGATAGAGATAAAAGACACCAAGGAAGCTTTAGACAAGATAGAGGAAGAGCAAAACAAAAGTAAGACCA
CCGCACAGCAAGCGGCCGCTGATCTTCAGACCTGGAGGAGGAGATATGAGGGACAATTGGAGAAGTGAAT
TATATAAATATAAAGTAGTAAAAATTGAACCATTAGGAGTAGCACCCACCAAGGCAAAGAGAAGAGTGGT
GCAGAGAGAAAAAAGAGCAGTGGGAATAGGAGCTTTGTTCCTTGGGTTCTTGGGAGCAGCAGGAAGCACT
ATGGGCGCAGCGTCAATGACGCTGACGGTACAGGCCAGACAATTATTGTCTGGTATAGTGCAGCAGCAGA
ACAATTTGCTGAGGGCTATTGAGGCGCAACAGCATCTGTTGCAACTCACAGTCTGGGGCATCAAGCAGCT
CCAGGCAAGAATCCTGGCTGTGGAAAGATACCTAAAGGATCAACAGCTCCTGGGGATTTGGGGTTGCTCT
GGAAAACTCATTTGCACCACTGCTGTGCCTTGGAATGCTAGTTGGAGTAATAAATCTCTGGAACAGATTT
GGAATCACACGACCTGGATGGAGTGGGACAGAGAAATTAACAATTACACAAGCTTAATACACTCCTTAAT
TGAAGAATCGCAAAACCAGCAAGAAAAGAATGAACAAGAATTATTGGAATTAGATAAATGGGCAAGTTTG
TGGAATTGGTTTAACATAACAAATTGGCTGTGGTATATAAAATTATTCATAATGATAGTAGGAGGCTTGG
TAGGTTTAAGAATAGTTTTTGCTGTACTTTCTATAGTGAATAGAGTTAGGCAGGGATATTCACCATTATC
GTTTCAGACCCACCTCCCAACCCCGAGGGGACCCAGAGAGGGCCTATTTCCCATGATTCCTTCATATTTG
CATATACGATACAAGGCTGTTAGAGAGATAATTAGAATTAATTTGACTGTAAACACAAAGATATTAGTAC
AAAATACGTGACGTAGAAAGTAATAATTTCTTGGGTAGTTTGCAGTTTTAAAATTATGTTTTAAAATGGA
CTATCATATGCTTACCGTAACTTGAAAGTATTTCGATTTCTTGGCTTTATATATCTTGTGGAAAGGACGA
AACACCGCAAAATGCTGCCGAGGCCCTGTTTAAGAGCTATGCTGGAAACAGCATAGCAAGTTTAAATAAG
GCTAGTCCGTTATCAACTTTGCTGGAAACAGCAAAGTGGCACCGAGTCGGTGCTTTTTTTGAATTCTAGA
TCTTGAGACAAATGGCAGTATTCATCCACAATTTTAAAAGAAAAGGGGGGATTGGGGGGTACAGTGCAGG
GGAAAGAATAGTAGACATAATAGCAACAGACATACAAACTAAAGAATTACAAAAACAAATTACAAAAATT
CAAAATTTTCGGGTTTATTACAGGGACAGCAGAGATCCACTTTGGCGCCGGCTCGAGTGGCTCCGGTGCC
CGTCAGTGGGCAGAGCGCACATCGCCCACAGTCCCCGAGAAGTTGGGGGGAGGGGTCGGCAATTGAACCG
GTGCCTAGAGAAGGTGGCGCGGGGTAAACTGGGAAAGTGATGTCGTGTACTGGCTCCGCCTTTTTCCCGA
GGGTGGGGGAGAACCGTATATAAGTGCAGTAGTCGCCGTGAACGTTCTTTTTCGCAACGGGTTTGCCGCC
AGAACACAGGTGTCGTGACGCGGGATCCGCCACCATGGATTACAAAGACGATGACGATAAGATGGTGAGC
AAGGGCGAGGAGGATAACATGGCCATCATCAAGGAGTTCATGCGCTTCAAGGTGCACATGGAGGGCTCCG
TGAACGGCCACGAGTTCGAGATCGAGGGCGAGGGCGAGGGCCGCCCCTACGAGGGCACCCAGACCGCCAA
GCTGAAGGTGACCAAGGGTGGCCCCCTGCCCTTCGCCTGGGACATCCTGTCCCCTCAGTTCATGTACGGC
TCCAAGGCCTACGTGAAGCACCCCGCCGACATCCCCGACTACTTGAAGCTGTCCTTCCCCGAGGGCTTCA
AGTGGGAGCGCGTGATGAACTTCGAGGACGGCGGCGTGGTGACCGTGACCCAGGACTCCTCCCTGCAGGA
CGGCGAGTTCATCTACAAGGTGAAGCTGCGCGGCACCAACTTCCCCTCCGACGGCCCCGTAATGCAGAAG
AAGACCATGGGCTGGGAGGCCTCCTCCGAGCGGATGTACCCCGAGGACGGCGCCCTGAAGGGCGAGATCA
AGCAGAGGCTGAAGCTGAAGGACGGCGGCCACTACGACGCTGAGGTCAAGACCACCTACAAGGCCAAGAA
GCCCGTGCAGCTGCCCGGCGCCTACAACGTCAACATCAAGTTGGACATCACCTCCCACAACGAGGACTAC
ACCATCGTGGAACAGTACGAACGCGCCGAGGGCCGCCACTCCACCGGCGGCATGGACGAGCTGTACAAGT
AGACGCGTTAAGTCGACAATCAACCTCTGGATTACAAAATTTGTGAAAGATTGACTGGTATTCTTAACTA
TGTTGCTCCTTTTACGCTATGTGGATACGCTGCTTTAATGCCTTTGTATCATGCTATTGCTTCCCGTATG
GCTTTCATTTTCTCCTCCTTGTATAAATCCTGGTTGCTGTCTCTTTATGAGGAGTTGTGGCCCGTTGTCA
GGCAACGTGGCGTGGTGTGCACTGTGTTTGCTGACGCAACCCCCACTGGTTGGGGCATTGCCACCACCTG
TCAGCTCCTTTCCGGGACTTTCGCTTTCCCCCTCCCTATTGCCACGGCGGAACTCATCGCCGCCTGCCTT
GCCCGCTGCTGGACAGGGGCTCGGCTGTTGGGCACTGACAATTCCGTGGTGTTGTCGGGGAAATCATCGT
CCTTTCCTTGGCTGCTCGCCTGTGTTGCCACCTGGATTCTGCGCGGGACGTCCTTCTGCTACGTCCCTTC
GGCCCTCAATCCAGCGGACCTTCCTTCCCGCGGCCTGCTGCCGGCTCTGCGGCCTCTTCCGCGTCTTCGC
CTTCGCCCTCAGACGAGTCGGATCTCCCTTTGGGCCGCCTCCCCGCGTCGACTTTAAGACCAATGACTTA
CAAGGCAGCTGTAGATCTTAGCCACTTTTTAAAAGAAAAGGGGGGACTGGAAGGGCTAATTCACTCCCAA
CGAAGACAAGATCTGCTTTTTGCTTGTACTGGGTCTCTCTGGTTAGACCAGATCTGAGCCTGGGAGCTCT
CTGGCTAACTAGGGAACCCACTGCTTAAGCCTCAATAAAGCTTGCCTTGAGTGCTTCAAGTAGTGTGTGC
CCGTCTGTTGTGTGACTCTGGTAACTAGAGATCCCTCAGACCCTTTTAGTCAGTGTGGAAAATCTCTAGC
AGTACGTATAGTAGTTCATGTCATCTTATTATTCAGTATTTATAACTTGCAAAGAAATGAATATCAGAGA
GTGAGAGGAACTTGTTTATTGCAGCTTATAATGGTTACAAATAAAGCAATAGCATCACAAATTTCACAAA
TAAAGCATTTTTTTCACTGCATTCTAGTTGTGGTTTGTCCAAACTCATCAATGTATCTTATCATGTCTGG
CTCTAGCTATCCCGCCCCTAACTCCGCCCATCCCGCCCCTAACTCCGCCCAGTTCCGCCCATTCTCCGCC
CCATGGCTGACTAATTTTTTTTATTTATGCAGAGGCCGAGGCCGCCTCGGCCTCTGAGCTATTCCAGAAG
TAGTGAGGAGGCTTTTTTGGAGGCCTAGGGACGTACCCAATTCGCCCTATAGTGAGTCGTATTACGCGCG
CTCACTGGCCGTCGTTTTACAACGTCGTGACTGGGAAAACCCTGGCGTTACCCAACTTAATCGCCTTGCA
GCACATCCCCCTTTCGCCAGCTGGCGTAATAGCGAAGAGGCCCGCACCGATCGCCCTTCCCAACAGTTGC
GCAGCCTGAATGGCGAATGGG
[124 nt withheld, positions 4782-4905]
C
[91 nt withheld, positions 4907-4997]
A
[49 nt withheld, positions 4999-5047]
CCTTTGACGTTGGAGTCCACGTTCTTT
[37 nt withheld, positions 5075-5111]
ACCCTATCTCGGTCTATTCTTTTGATTTATAAGGGATTTTGCCGATTTCGGCCTATTGGTTAAAAAATGA
GCTGATTTAACAAAAATTTAACGCGAATTTTAACAAAATATTAACGCTTACAATTTAGGTGGCACTTTTC
GGGGAAATGTGCGCGGAACCCCTATTTGTTTATTTTTCTAAATACATTCAAATATGTATCCGCTCATGAG
ACAATAACCCTGATAAATGCTTCAATAATATTGAAAAAGGAAGAGTATGAGTATTCAACATTTCCGTGTC
GCCCTTATTCCCTTTTTTGCGGCATTTTGCCTTCCTGTTTTTGCTCACCCAGAAACGCTGGTGAAAGTAA
AAGATGCTGAAGATCAGTTGGGTGCACGAGTGGGTTACATCGAACTGGATCTCAACAGCGGTAAGATCCT
TGAGAGTTTTCGCCCCGAAGAACGTTTTCCAATGATGAGCACTTTTAAAGTTCTGCTATGTGGCGCGGTA
TTATCCCGTATTGACGCCGGGCAAGAGCAACTCGGTCGCCGCATACACTATTCTCAGAATGACTTGGTTG
AGTACTCACCAGTCACAGAAAAGCATCTTACGGATGGCATGACAGTAAGAGAATTATGCAGTGCTGCCAT
AACCATGAGTGATAACACTGCGGCCAACTTACTTCTGACAACGATCGGAGGACCGAAGGAGCTAACCGCT
TTTTTGCACAACATGGGGGATCATGTAACTCGCCTTGATCGTTGGGAACCGGAGCTGAATGAAGCCATAC
CAAACGACGAGCGTGACACCACGATGCCTGTAGCAATGGCAACAACGTTGCGCAAACTATTAACTGGCGA
ACTACTTACTCTAGCTTCCCGGCAACAATTAATAGACTGGATGGAGGCGGATAAAGTTGCAGGACCACTT
CTGCGCTCGGCCCTTCCGGCTGGCTGGTTTATTGCTGATAAATCTGGAGCCGGTGAGCGTGGGTCTCGCG
GTATCATTGCAGCACTGGGGCCAGATGGTAAGCCCTCCCGTATCGTAGTTATCTACACGACGGGGAGTCA
GGCAACTATGGATGAACGAAATAGACAGATCGCTGAGATAGGTGCCTCACTGATTAAGCATTGGTAACTG
TCAGACCAAGTTTACTCATATATACTTTAGATTGATTTAAAACTTCATTTTTAATTTAAAAGGATCTAGG
TGAAGATCCTTTTTGATAATCTCATGACCAAAATCCCTTAACGTGAGTTTTCGTTCCACTGAGCGTCAGA
CCCCGTAGAAAAGATCAAAGGATCTTCTTGAGATCCTTTTTTTCTGCGCGTAATCTGCTGCTTGCAAACA
AAAAAACCACCGCTACCAGCGGTGGTTTGTTTGCCGGATCAAGAGCTACCAACTCTTTTTCCGAAGGTAA
CTGGCTTCAGCAGAGCGCAGATACCAAATACTGTTCTTCTAGTGTAGCCGTAGTTAGGCCACCACTTCAA
GAACTCTGTAGCACCGCCTACATACCTCGCTCTGCTAATCCTGTTACCAGTGGCTGCTGCCAGTGGCGAT
AAGTCGTGTCTTACCGGGTTGGACTCAAGACGATAGTTACCGGATAAGGCGCAGCGGTCGGGCTGAACGG
GGGGTTCGTGCACACAGCCCAGCTTGGAGCGAACGACCTACACCGAACTGAGATACCTACAGCGTGAGCT
ATGAGAAAGCGCCACGCTTCCCGAAGGGAGAAAGGCGGACAGGTATCCGGTAAGCGGCAGGGTCGGAACA
GGAGAGCGCACGAGGGAGCTTCCAGGGGGAAACGCCTGGTATCTTTATAGTCCTGTCGGGTTTCGCCACC
TCTGACTTGAGCGTCGATTTTTGTGATGCTCGTCAGGGGGGCGGAGCCTATGGAAAAACGCCAGCAACGC
GGCCTTTTTACGGTTCCTGGCCTTTTGCTGGCCTTTTGCTCACATGTTCTTTCCTGCGTTATCCCCTGAT
TCTGTGGATAACCGTATTACCGCCTTTGAGTGAGCTGATACCGCTCGCCGCAGCCGAACGACCGAGCGCA
GCGAGTCAGTGAGCGAGGAAGCGGAAGAGCGCCCAATACGCAAACCGCCTCTCCCCGCGCGTTGGCCGAT
TCATTAATGCAGCTGGCACGACAGGTTTCCCGACTGGAAAGCGGGCAGTGAGCGCAACGCAATTAATGTG
AGTTAGCTCACTCATTAGGCACCCCAGGCTTTACACTTTATGCTTCCGGCTCGTATGTTGTGTGGAATTG
TGAGCGGATAACAATTTCACACAGGAAACAGCTATGACCATGATTACGCCAAGCGCGCAATTAACCCTCA
CTAAAGGGAACAAAAGCTGGAGCTGCAAG
